Addgene plasmid #137801: EMTB-mScarletI
Purpose: Visualization of microtubules
Depositing lab: Dorus Gadella. Depositing organization: University of Amsterdam. Publication: Robust and Bright Genetically Encoded Fluorescent Markers for Highlighting Structures and Compartments in Mammalian Cells. Chertkova AO, Mastop M, Postma M, van Bommel N, van der Niet S, Batenburg KL, Joosen L, Gadella TWJ, Okada Y, Goedhart J. bioRxiv (2020) 160374; doi: https://doi.org/10.1101/160374.
Backbone
  Vector backbone: pEGFP-N1
  Vector type: Mammalian Expression
Growth in bacteria
  Bacterial resistance: Kanamycin, 50 μg/mL
  Growth temperature: 37°C
  Growth strain: DH5alpha
  Copy number: High Copy
Gene/Insert
  Gene/Insert name: Ensconsin microtubule binding domain
  Species: H. sapiens (human)
  Promoter: CMV
  Cloning method: Restriction Enzyme; 5′ cloning site Unknown (unknown if destroyed)
Terms and licenses: Academic/Nonprofit Terms; Industry Terms: Not Available to Industry
How to cite: EMTB-mScarletI was a gift from Dorus Gadella (Addgene plasmid # 137801 ; http://n2t.net/addgene:137801 ; RRID:Addgene_137801)
