[The description below was written by a language model from this plasmid's Addgene catalogue record and pLannotate feature annotations shown in this document.]
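Description:
EMTB-mScarletI is a mammalian expression plasmid of about 5.5 kb built on the pEGFP-N1 backbone, designed to label microtubules in living cells with a red fluorescent marker. It is maintained in E. coli at high copy through a ColE1/pUC-type origin and selected with kanamycin. The single NeoR/KanR cassette (aminoglycoside phosphotransferase from Tn5) is placed behind both a bacterial promoter and the SV40 enhancer/early promoter and terminated by the HSV TK polyadenylation signal. The same gene therefore gives kanamycin resistance in bacteria and could support G418 selection of transfected mammalian cells. An f1 origin for single-stranded DNA production is also present. Short annotated fragments of ble, bGH poly(A) and SV40 large T antigen appear to be backbone remnants or partial matches rather than functional elements.

The payload is driven by the human cytomegalovirus immediate-early enhancer and promoter. Downstream of a residual multiple cloning site lies a fragment of human MAP7 (ensconsin) corresponding to its microtubule-binding domain (EMTB). It is followed closely, on the same strand, by the coding sequence for mScarlet-I, a bright, rapidly maturing monomeric red fluorescent protein. This layout is consistent with the N1-type design, in which the fluorescent protein is fused to the C-terminus of the insert, and the SV40 poly(A) signal ends the transcript. Because the ensconsin domain associates dynamically with microtubules, the fusion decorates the microtubule network without requiring tagged tubulin. The plasmid belongs to a set of fluorescent markers for highlighting structures and compartments in mammalian cells by microscopy. The cloning sites used to insert the domain are not recorded.
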