Features (pLannotate 1.2.2; 16 found; start..end, strand, type, name):
      1..304     +  enhancer       CMV enhancer: human cytomegalovirus immediate early enhancer
    305..508     +  promoter       CMV promoter: human cytomegalovirus (CMV) immediate early promoter
    531..574     +  misc_feature   MCS (fragment): multiple cloning site
    623..1420    +  CDS            MAP7 (fragment): MAP7_HUMAN - Experimental evidence at protein level: Swiss-Prot protein existence level 1. Microtubule-stabilizing protein that may play an important role during reorganization of microtubules during polarization and differentiation of epithelial cells. Associates with microtubules in a dynamic manner. May play a role in the formation of intercellular contacts. Colocalization with TRPV4 results in the redistribution of TRPV4 toward the membrane and may link cytoskeletal microfilaments. From Homo sapiens (Human).
   1439..2134    +  CDS            mScarlet-I: mScarlet-I is a basic (constitutively fluorescent) red fluorescent protein published in 2016, derived from synthetic construct. It is reported to be a rapidly-maturing monomer with moderate acid sensitivity.
   2154..2237    +  CDS            large T antigen (fragment): large T antigen from SV40 (simian virus 40)
   2260..2381    +  polyA_signal   SV40 poly(A) signal: SV40 polyadenylation signal
   2415..2843    -  rep_origin     f1 ori (sequence partly withheld): f1 bacteriophage origin of replication; arrow indicates direction of (+) strand synthesis
   2870..2974    +  promoter       AmpR promoter: bla
   2976..3333    +  promoter       SV40 promoter: SV40 enhancer and early promoter
   3368..4162    +  CDS            NeoR/KanR: aminoglycoside phosphotransferase from Tn5; aph(3')-II (or nptII); confers resistance to neomycin, kanamycin, and G418 (Geneticin®)
   4183..4335    +  CDS            ble (fragment): BLE_KLEPN - Experimental evidence at protein level: Swiss-Prot protein existence level 1. Binding protein with a strong affinity to the bleomycin family of antibiotics. Binds to CL990; an antimitotic-antibiotic compound. From Klebsiella pneumoniae.
   4394..4441    +  polyA_signal   HSV TK poly(A) signal: herpes simplex virus thymidine kinase polyadenylation signal (Cole and Stacy, 1985)
   4532..4548    -  polyA_signal   bGH poly(A) signal (fragment): bovine growth hormone polyadenylation signal
   4770..5358    +  rep_origin     ori: high-copy-number ColE1/pMB1/pBR322/pUC origin of replication
   5473..5532    +  enhancer       CMV enhancer (fragment): human cytomegalovirus immediate early enhancer
>Addgene plasmid #137801 | EMTB-mScarletI | addgene full sequence | sequence record 273198 | Addgene NGS Result
CGTTACATAACTTACGGTAAATGGCCCGCCTGGCTGACCGCCCAACGACCCCCGCCCATTGACGTCAATA
ATGACGTATGTTCCCATAGTAACGCCAATAGGGACTTTCCATTGACGTCAATGGGTGGAGTATTTACGGT
AAACTGCCCACTTGGCAGTACATCAAGTGTATCATATGCCAAGTACGCCCCCTATTGACGTCAATGACGG
TAAATGGCCCGCCTGGCATTATGCCCAGTACATGACCTTATGGGACTTTCCTACTTGGCAGTACATCTAC
GTATTAGTCATCGCTATTACCATGGTGATGCGGTTTTGGCAGTACATCAATGGGCGTGGATAGCGGTTTG
ACTCACGGGGATTTCCAAGTCTCCACCCCATTGACGTCAATGGGAGTTTGTTTTGGCACCAAAATCAACG
GGACTTTCCAAAATGTCGTAACAACTCCGCCCCATTGACGCAAATGGGCGGTAGGCGTGTACGGTGGGAG
GTCTATATAAGCAGAGCTGGTTTAGTGAACCGTCAGATCCGCTAGCGCTACCGGACTCAGATCTCGAGCT
CAAGCTTCGAATTCGCCACCATGGAGCAGAAGCTCATCTCAGAAGAAGACCTCGGCGCGCCAGTGCGAAG
CGAAACAGCACCCGACAGCTACAAAGTGCAAGATAAGAAAAATGCCTCCAGCCGCCCTGCCTCTGCAATT
TCAGGACAAAATAACAACCACTCAGGAAATAAACCAGACCCTCCGCCTGTGTTACGTGTTGATGACCGGC
AGCGGCTGGCCCGGGAGCGACGTGAGGAACGGGAGAAACAGCTAGCTGCAAGAGAAATAGTGTGGTTAGA
AAGAGAAGAGCGAGCCAGGCAGCACTACGAGAAGCACCTGGAAGAGCGGAAGAAGAGGTTGGAGGAGCAG
AGGCAGAAGGAGGAGCGGAGGAGGGCTGCTGTGGAGGAGAAGCGGAGGCAGAGACTTGAGGAGGACAAAG
AACGCCACGAAGCTGTTGTACGGCGCACAATGGAAAGGAGCCAGAAGCCAAAACAGAAGCATAACCGTTG
GTCGTGGGGAGGCTCTCTCCATGGGAGCCCTAGCATCCACAGTGCAGATCCAGACAGGCGGTCAGTTTCC
ACCATGAATCTTTCGAAATATGTTGATCCCGTCATTAGCAAGCGGCTCTCCTCTTCATCTGCAACTTTAC
TAAATTCTCCAGATAGAGCTCGCCGCCTGCAGCTCAGCCCATGGGAGAGCAGCGTTGTTAACAGACTCCT
GACGCCCACACATTCGTTCCTGGCCAGAAGTAAAAGCACAGCTGCCTTGTCTGGAGAAGCAGCATCTTGC
AGCCCCATCATCATGCCCTACAAAGCTGCACACTCTAGAAATTCGATGGATCGACCAAAACTCTTTGTAA
CACCACCTGAGGGCTCTTCGGATCCACCGGTCGCCACCATGGTGAGCAAGGGCGAGGCAGTGATCAAGGA
GTTCATGCGGTTCAAGGTGCACATGGAGGGCTCCATGAACGGCCACGAGTTCGAGATCGAGGGCGAGGGC
GAGGGCCGCCCCTACGAGGGCACCCAGACCGCCAAGCTGAAGGTGACCAAGGGTGGCCCCCTGCCCTTCT
CCTGGGACATCCTGTCCCCTCAGTTCATGTACGGCTCCAGGGCCTTCATCAAGCACCCCGCCGACATCCC
CGACTACTATAAGCAGTCCTTCCCCGAGGGCTTCAAGTGGGAGCGCGTGATGAACTTCGAGGACGGCGGC
GCCGTGACCGTGACCCAGGACACCTCCCTGGAGGACGGCACCCTGATCTACAAGGTGAAGCTCCGCGGCA
CCAACTTCCCTCCTGACGGCCCCGTAATGCAGAAGAAGACAATGGGCTGGGAAGCGTCCACCGAGCGGTT
GTACCCCGAGGACGGCGTGCTGAAGGGCGACATTAAGATGGCCCTGCGCCTGAAGGACGGCGGCCGCTAC
CTGGCGGACTTCAAGACCACCTACAAGGCCAAGAAGCCCGTGCAGATGCCCGGCGCCTACAACGTCGACC
GCAAGTTGGACATCACCTCCCACAACGAGGACTACACCGTGGTGGAACAGTACGAACGCTCCGAGGGCCG
CCACTCCACCGGCGGCATGGACGAGCTGTACAAGTAAAGCGGCCGCGACTCTAGATCATAATCAGCCATA
CCACATTTGTAGAGGTTTTACTTGCTTTAAAAAACCTCCCACACCTCCCCCTGAACCTGAAACATAAAAT
GAATGCAATTGTTGTTGTTAACTTGTTTATTGCAGCTTATAATGGTTACAAATAAAGCAATAGCATCACA
AATTTCACAAATAAAGCATTTTTTTCACTGCATTCTAGTTGTGGTTTGTCCAAACTCATCAATGTATCTT
AAGGCGTAAATTGTAAGCGTTAATATTTTGTTAAAATTCGCGTTAAATTTTTGTTAAATCAGCTCATTTT
TTAACCAATAGGCCGAAATCGGCAAAATCCCTTATAAATCAAAAGAATAGACCGAGATAGGGT
[37 nt withheld, positions 2514-2550]
AAAGAACGTGGACTCCAACGTCAAAGG
[49 nt withheld, positions 2578-2626]
T
[91 nt withheld, positions 2628-2718]
G
[124 nt withheld, positions 2720-2843]
CAGGTGGCACTTTTCGGGGAAATGTGCGCGGAACCCCTATTTGTTTATTTTTCTAAATACATTCAAATAT
GTATCCGCTCATGAGACAATAACCCTGATAAATGCTTCAATAATATTGAAAAAGGAAGAGTCCTGAGGCG
GAAAGAACCAGCTGTGGAATGTGTGTCAGTTAGGGTGTGGAAAGTCCCCAGGCTCCCCAGCAGGCAGAAG
TATGCAAAGCATGCATCTCAATTAGTCAGCAACCAGGTGTGGAAAGTCCCCAGGCTCCCCAGCAGGCAGA
AGTATGCAAAGCATGCATCTCAATTAGTCAGCAACCATAGTCCCGCCCCTAACTCCGCCCATCCCGCCCC
TAACTCCGCCCAGTTCCGCCCATTCTCCGCCCCATGGCTGACTAATTTTTTTTATTTATGCAGAGGCCGA
GGCCGCCTCGGCCTCTGAGCTATTCCAGAAGTAGTGAGGAGGCTTTTTTGGAGGCCTAGGCTTTTGCAAA
GATCGATCAAGAGACAGGATGAGGATCGTTTCGCATGATTGAACAAGATGGATTGCACGCAGGTTCTCCG
GCCGCTTGGGTGGAGAGGCTATTCGGCTATGACTGGGCACAACAGACAATCGGCTGCTCTGATGCCGCCG
TGTTCCGGCTGTCAGCGCAGGGGCGCCCGGTTCTTTTTGTCAAGACCGACCTGTCCGGTGCCCTGAATGA
ACTGCAAGACGAGGCAGCGCGGCTATCGTGGCTGGCCACGACGGGCGTTCCTTGCGCAGCTGTGCTCGAC
GTTGTCACTGAAGCGGGAAGGGACTGGCTGCTATTGGGCGAAGTGCCGGGGCAGGATCTCCTGTCATCTC
ACCTTGCTCCTGCCGAGAAAGTATCCATCATGGCTGATGCAATGCGGCGGCTGCATACGCTTGATCCGGC
TACCTGCCCATTCGACCACCAAGCGAAACATCGCATCGAGCGAGCACGTACTCGGATGGAAGCCGGTCTT
GTCGATCAGGATGATCTGGACGAAGAGCATCAGGGGCTCGCGCCAGCCGAACTGTTCGCCAGGCTCAAGG
CGAGCATGCCCGACGGCGAGGATCTCGTCGTGACCCATGGCGATGCCTGCTTGCCGAATATCATGGTGGA
AAATGGCCGCTTTTCTGGATTCATCGACTGTGGCCGGCTGGGTGTGGCGGACCGCTATCAGGACATAGCG
TTGGCTACCCGTGATATTGCTGAAGAGCTTGGCGGCGAATGGGCTGACCGCTTCCTCGTGCTTTACGGTA
TCGCCGCTCCCGATTCGCAGCGCATCGCCTTCTATCGCCTTCTTGACGAGTTCTTCTGAGCGGGACTCTG
GGGTTCGAAATGACCGACCAAGCGACGCCCAACCTGCCATCACGAGATTTCGATTCCACCGCCGCCTTCT
ATGAAAGGTTGGGCTTCGGAATCGTTTTCCGGGACGCCGGCTGGATGATCCTCCAGCGCGGGGATCTCAT
GCTGGAGTTCTTCGCCCACCCTAGGGGGAGGCTAACTGAAACACGGAAGGAGACAATACCGGAAGGAACC
CGCGCTATGACGGCAATAAAAAGACAGAATAAAACGCACGGTGTTGGGTCGTTTGTTCATAAACGCGGGG
TTCGGTCCCAGGGCTGGCACTCTGTCGATACCCCACCGAGACCCCATTGGGGCCAATACGCCCGCGTTTC
TTCCTTTTCCCCACCCCACCCCCCAAGTTCGGGTGAAGGCCCAGGGCTCGCAGCCAACGTCGGGGCGGCA
GGCCCTGCCATAGCCTCAGGTTACTCATATATACTTTAGATTGATTTAAAACTTCATTTTTAATTTAAAA
GGATCTAGGTGAAGATCCTTTTTGATAATCTCATGACCAAAATCCCTTAACGTGAGTTTTCGTTCCACTG
AGCGTCAGACCCCGTAGAAAAGATCAAAGGATCTTCTTGAGATCCTTTTTTTCTGCGCGTAATCTGCTGC
TTGCAAACAAAAAAACCACCGCTACCAGCGGTGGTTTGTTTGCCGGATCAAGAGCTACCAACTCTTTTTC
CGAAGGTAACTGGCTTCAGCAGAGCGCAGATACCAAATACTGTTCTTCTAGTGTAGCCGTAGTTAGGCCA
CCACTTCAAGAACTCTGTAGCACCGCCTACATACCTCGCTCTGCTAATCCTGTTACCAGTGGCTGCTGCC
AGTGGCGATAAGTCGTGTCTTACCGGGTTGGACTCAAGACGATAGTTACCGGATAAGGCGCAGCGGTCGG
GCTGAACGGGGGGTTCGTGCACACAGCCCAGCTTGGAGCGAACGACCTACACCGAACTGAGATACCTACA
GCGTGAGCTATGAGAAAGCGCCACGCTTCCCGAAGGGAGAAAGGCGGACAGGTATCCGGTAAGCGGCAGG
GTCGGAACAGGAGAGCGCACGAGGGAGCTTCCAGGGGGAAACGCCTGGTATCTTTATAGTCCTGTCGGGT
TTCGCCACCTCTGACTTGAGCGTCGATTTTTGTGATGCTCGTCAGGGGGGCGGAGCCTATGGAAAAACGC
CAGCAACGCGGCCTTTTTACGGTTCCTGGCCTTTTGCTGGCCTTTTGCTCACATGTTCTTTCCTGCGTTA
TCCCCTGATTCTGTGGATAACCGTATTACCGCCATGCATTAGTTATTAATAGTAATCAATTACGGGGTCA
TTAGTTCATAGCCCATATATGGAGTTCCG
